>Addgene plasmid #27122 | pMS2-YFP | depositor full sequence | sequence record 12833 | Author sequence
TCTAGAGTCGACCTGCAGCCCAAGCTTGGGCTGAACATCGAGCGCCAGGGCTCCGTAAAGCTACTAGAGC
ACAGGCGGTGCCCCAACGTCCTGGGGCCTCTCCACTAATAACGGCTACTTCCAATTGATTGGACGCGCCA
TCTTGCCTGCCTTATGCATATTCAGCGGTGAACTGAATATTCATGAACGAGGCCCGTCCCGTCCCTCCCT
CCCTTCCCCCCCCCCCGGAACCCGCTCCGGAGGACCCGAAGGGCCCCGCCTTCATTACCGATGCGTAGGA
CAAACCATTTTCCCGATGTGTGTGGGGGGATACTAATGAGAGACTTTAGCTGAAAATGAGCCTGAACTCC
GAAGCTGAGTAAAAATGGCCTAACTTTATCCTCCGTTCTGTAAGTCCTCGGTTTGAGTGCACGGGAAACC
CGAAAGGAGGACGACAGGACCAGGAACATTCTCCTCCTCCTGTCGCGTCAGAAAGAACACCCAACCAGGG
AGCCGGAGCCCTAGCGTCAACAACTCCGCCGCGCGCGCTCCGTGTAGGCCGGTGCGGGCGGCCCCGTAGC
GCAAGGGAGGGCGGGAAAGGAAGGGGCGGGACACAAGGGCGAATCTATAAAGGGCGTCACTCAGCCAGTT
CTCTCCTCAGAAGCGCCGAGAGCGCGACCGGGACGGTTGGAGAAGAAGGTGGCTCCCGGAAGGGGGAGAG
ACAAACTGCCGTAACCTCTGCCGTTCAGGATCACTAGTCCACCATGGGCTACCCCTACGACGTGCCCGAC
TACGCCATCGAAGGCCGCCATATGCTAGCCGTTAAAATGGCTTCTAACTTTACTCAGTTCGTTCTCGTCG
ACAATGGCGGAACTGGCGACGTGACTGTCGCCCCAAGCAACTTCGCTAACGGGATCGCTGAATGGATCAG
CTCTAACTCGCGTTCACAGGCTTACAAAGTAACCTGTAGCGTTCGTCAGAGCTCTGCGCAGAATCGCAAA
TACACCATCAAAGTCGAGGTGCCTAAAGGCGCCTGGCGTTCGTACTTAAATATGGAACTAACCATTCCAA
TTTTCGCCACGAATTCCGACTGCGAGCTTATTGTTAAGGCAATGCAAGGTCTCCTAAAAGATGGAAACCC
GATTCCCTCAGCAATCGCAGCAAACTCCGGCATCTACGCGGATCCACCGGTCGCCACCATGGTGAGCAAG
GGCGAGGAGCTGTTCACCGGGGTGGTGCCCATCCTGGTCGAGCTGGACGGCGACGTAAACGGCCACAAGT
TCAGCGTGTCCGGCGAGGGCGAGGGCGATGCCACCTACGGCAAGCTGACCCTGAAGTTCATCTGCACCAC
CGGCAAGCTGCCCGTGCCCTGGCCCACCCTCGTGACCACCTTCGGCTACGGCCTGCAGTGCTTCGCCCGC
TACCCCGACCACATGAAGCAGCACGACTTCTTCAAGTCCGCCATGCCCGAAGGCTACGTCCAGGAGCGCA
CCATCTTCTTCAAGGACGACGGCAACTACAAGACCCGCGCCGAGGTGAAGTTCGAGGGCGACACCCTGGT
GAACCGCATCGAGCTGAAGGGCATCGACTTCAAGGAGGACGGCAACATCCTGGGGCACAAGCTGGAGTAC
AACTACAACAGCCACAACGTCTATATCATGGCCGACAAGCAGAAGAACGGCATCAAGGTGAACTTCAAGA
TCCGCCACAACATCGAGGACGGCAGCGTGCAGCTCGCCGACCACTACCAGCAGAACACCCCCATCGGCGA
CGGCCCCGTGCTGCTGCCCGACAACCACTACCTGAGCTACCAGTCCGCCCTGAGCAAAGACCCCAACGAG
AAGCGCGATCACATGGTCCTGCTGGAGTTCGTGACCGCCGCCGGGATCACTCTCGGCATGGACGAGCTGT
ACAAGCCAAAAAAGAAGAGAAAGGTATAAATCGATTCTGCAGTAGCTCGCCGGCAGCTGACTAGCTAGAG
CTGAGAACTTCAGGGTGAGTTTGGGGACCCTTGATTGTTCTTTCTTTTTCGCTATTGTAAAATTCATGTT
ATATGGAGGGGGCAAAGTTTTCAGGGTGTTGTTTAGAATGGGAAGATGTCCCTTGTATCACCATGGACCC
TCATGATAATTTTGTTTCTTTCACTTTCTACTCTGTTGACAACCATTGTCTCCTCTTATTTTCTTTTCAT
TTTCTGTAACTTTTTCGTTAAACTTTAGCTTGCATTTGTAACGAATTTTTAAATTCACTTTTGTTTATTT
GTCAGATTGTAAGTACTTTCTCTAATCACTTTTTTTTCAAGGCAATCAGGGTATATTATATTGTACTTCA
GCACAGTTTTAGAGAACAATTGTTATAATTAAATGATAAGGTAGAATATTTCTGCATATAAATTCTGGCT
GGCGTGGAAATATTCTTATTGGTAGAAACAACTACACCCTGGTCATCATCCTGCCTTTCTCTTTATGGTT
ACAATGATATACACTGTTTGAGATGAGGATAAAATACTCTGAGTCCAAACCGGGCCCCTCTGCTAACCAT
GTTCATGCCTTCTTCTCTTTCCTACAGCTCCTGGGCAACGTGCTGGTTGTTGTGCTGTCTCATCATTTTG
GCAAAGAATTCACTCCTCAGGTGCAGGCTGCCTATCAGAAGGTGGTGGCTGGTGTGGCCAATGCCCTGGC
TCACAAATACCACTGAGATCTTTTTCCCTCTGCCAAAAATTATGGGGACATCATGAAGCCCCTTGAGCAT
CTGACTTCTGGCTAATAAAGGAAATTTATTTTCATTGCAATAGTGTGTTGGAATTTTTTGTGTCTCTCAC
TCGGAAGGACATATGGGAGGGCAAATCATTTAAAACATCAGAATGAGTATTTGGTTTAGAGTTTGGCAAC
ATATGCCCATATGCTGGCTGCCATGAACAAAGGTTGGCTATAAAGAGGTCATCAGTATATGAAACAGCCC
CCTGCTGTCCATTCCTTATTCCATAGAAAAGCCTTGACTTGAGGTTAGATTTTTTTTATATTTTGTTTTG
TGTTATTTTTTTCTTTAACATCCCTAAAATTTTCCTTACATGTTTTACTAGCCAGATTTTTCCTCCTCTC
CTGACTACTCCCAGTCATAGCTGTCCCTCTTCTCTTATGGAGATCCCTCGAGCGGCCGCGGTACCCAATT
CGCCCTATAGTGAGTCGTATTACAATTCACTGGCCGTCGTTTTACAACGTCGTGACTGGGAAAACCCTGG
CGTTACCCAACTTAATCGCCTTGCAGCACATCCCCCTTTCGCCAGCTGGCGTAATAGCGAAGAGGCCCGC
ACCGATCGCCCTTCCCAACAGTTGCGCAGCCTGAATGGCGAATGGG
[124 nt withheld, positions 3337-3460]
C
[91 nt withheld, positions 3462-3552]
A
[49 nt withheld, positions 3554-3602]
CCTTTGACGTTGGAGTCCACGTTCTTT
[37 nt withheld, positions 3630-3666]
ACCCTATCTCGGTCTATTCTTTTGATTTATAAGGGATTTTGCCGATTTCGGCCTATTGGTTAAAAAATGA
GCTGATTTAACAAAAATTTAACGCGAATTTTAACAAAATATTAACGCTTACAATTTAGGTGGCACTTTTC
GGGGAAATGTGCGCGGAACCCCTATTTGTTTATTTTTCTAAATACATTCAAATATGTATCCGCTCATGAG
ACAATAACCCTGATAAATGCTTCAATAATATTGAAAAAGGAAGAGTATGAGTATTCAACATTTCCGTGTC
GCCCTTATTCCCTTTTTTGCGGCATTTTGCCTTCCTGTTTTTGCTCACCCAGAAACGCTGGTGAAAGTAA
AAGATGCTGAAGATCAGTTGGGTGCACGAGTGGGTTACATCGAACTGGATCTCAACAGCGGTAAGATCCT
TGAGAGTTTTCGCCCCGAAGAACGTTTTCCAATGATGAGCACTTTTAAAGTTCTGCTATGTGGCGCGGTA
TTATCCCGTATTGACGCCGGGCAAGAGCAACTCGGTCGCCGCATACACTATTCTCAGAATGACTTGGTTG
AGTACTCACCAGTCACAGAAAAGCATCTTACGGATGGCATGACAGTAAGAGAATTATGCAGTGCTGCCAT
AACCATGAGTGATAACACTGCGGCCAACTTACTTCTGACAACGATCGGAGGACCGAAGGAGCTAACCGCT
TTTTTGCACAAACATGGGGGATCATGTAACTCGCCTTGATCGTTGGGAACCGGAGCTGAATGAAGCCATA
CCAAACGACGAGCGTGACACCACGATGCCTGTAGCAATGGCAACAACGTTGCGCAAACTATTAACTGGCG
AACTACTTACTCTAGCTTCCCGGCAACAATTAATAGACTGGATGGAGGCGGATAAAGTTGCAGGACCACT
TCTGCGCTCGGCCCTTCCGGCTGGCTGGTTTATTGCTGATAAATCTGGAGCCGGTGAGCGTGGGTCTCGC
GGTATCATTGCAGCACTGGGGCCAGATGGTAAGCCCTCCCGTATCGTAGTTATCTACACGACGGGGAGTC
AGGCAACTATGGATGAACGAAATAGACAGATCGCTGAGATAGGTGCCTCACTGATTAAGCATTGGTAACT
GTCAGACCAAGTTTACTCATATATACTTTAGATTGATTTAAAACTTCATTTTTAATTTAAAAGGATCTAG
GTGAAGATCCTTTTTGATAATCTCATGACCAAAATCCCTTAACGTGAGTTTTCGTTCCACTGAGCGTCAG
ACCCCGTAGAAAAGATCAAAGGATCTTCTTGAGATCCTTTTTTTCTGCGCGTAATCTGCTGCTTGCAAAC
AAAAAAACCACCGCTACCAGCGGTGGTTTGTTTGCCGGATCAAGAGCTACCAACTCTTTTTCCGAAGGTA
ACTGGCTTCAGCAGAGCGCAGATACCAAATACTGTTCTTCTAGTGTAGCCGTAGTTAGGCCACCACTTCA
AGAACTCTGTAGCACCGCCTACATACCTCGCTCTGCTAATCCTGTTACCAGTGGCTGCTGCCAGTGGCGA
TAAGTCGTGTCTTACCGGGTTGGACTCAAGACGATAGTTACCGGATAAGGCGCAGCGGTCGGGCTGAACG
GGGGGTTCGTGCACACAGCCCAGCTTGGAGCGAACGACCTACACCGAACTGAGATACCTACAGCGTGAGC
TATGAGAAAGCGCCACGCTTCCCGAAGGGAGAAAGGCGGACAGGTATCCGGTAAGCGGCAGGGTCGGAAC
AGGAGAGCGCACGAGGGAGCTTCCAGGGGGAAACGCCTGGTATCTTTATAGTCCTGTCGGGTTTCGCCAC
CTCTGACTTGAGCGTCGATTTTTGTGATGCTCGTCAGGGGGGCGGAGCCTATGGAAAAACGCCAGCAACG
CGGCCTTTTTACGGTTCCTGGCCTTTTGCTGGCCTTTTGCTCACATGTTCTTTCCTGCGTTATCCCCTGA
TTCTGTGGATAACCGTATTACCGCCTTTGAGTGAGCTGATACCGCTCGCCGCAGCCGAACGACCGAGCGC
AGCGAGTCAGTGAGCGAGGAAGCGGAAGAGCGCCCAATACGCAAACCGCCTCTCCCCGCGCGTTGGCCGA
TTCATTAATGCAGCTGGCACGACAGGTTTCCCGACTGGAAAGCGGGCAGTGAGCGCAACGCAATTAATGT
GAGTTAGCTCACTCATTAGGCACCCCAGGCTTTACACTTTATGCTTCCGGCTCGTATGTTGTGTGGAATT
GTGAGCGGATAACAATTTCACACAGGAAACAGCTATGACCATGATTACGCCAAGCTCGAAATTAACCCTC
ACTAAAGGGAACAAAAGCTGGAGCTCCACCGCGGTGGCGGCCGC
Features (pLannotate 1.2.2; 18 found; start..end, strand, type, name):
    807..1157    +  CDS            CAPSD_BPMS2 (fragment): Experimental evidence at protein level: Swiss-Prot protein existence level 1. Acts as a translational repressor of viral replicase synthesis late in infection. This latter function is the result of capsid protein interaction with an RNA hairpin which contains the replicase ribosome-binding site. From Escherichia phage MS2 (Bacteriophage MS2).
   1179..1895    +  CDS            EYFP: EYFP is a basic (constitutively fluorescent) green/yellow fluorescent protein published in 1996, derived from Aequorea victoria. It is reported to be a very rapidly-maturing weak dimer with high acid sensitivity.
   1896..1916    +  CDS            SV40 NLS: nuclear localization signal of SV40 (simian virus 40) large T antigen
   1975..2547    +  intron         β-globin intron: intron from rabbit β-globin gene
   2551..2673    +  CDS            HBB: HBB_COLGU - Experimental evidence at transcript level: Swiss-Prot protein existence level 2. Involved in oxygen transport from the lung to the various peripheral tissues. From Colobus guereza (Mantled guereza) (Eastern black-and-white colobus monkey).
   2744..2799    +  polyA_signal   β-globin poly(A) signal: rabbit β-globin polyadenylation signal (Gil and Proudfoot, 1987)
   3154..3172    -  promoter       T7 promoter: promoter for bacteriophage T7 RNA polymerase
   3175..3332    +  CDS            lacZα (fragment): LacZα fragment of β-galactosidase; lacZ fragment
   3337..3765    +  rep_origin     f1 ori (sequence partly withheld): f1 bacteriophage origin of replication; arrow indicates direction of (+) strand synthesis
   3818..3922    +  promoter       AmpR promoter: bla
   3923..4784    +  CDS            AmpR (fragment): β-lactamase; bla; confers resistance to ampicillin, carbenicillin, and related antibiotics
   4955..5543    +  rep_origin     ori: high-copy-number ColE1/pMB1/pBR322/pUC origin of replication
   5726..5818    +  CDS            lacI (fragment): lac repressor; lacI; The lac repressor binds to the lac operator to inhibit transcription in E. coli. This inhibition can be relieved by adding lactose or isopropyl-β-D-thiogalactopyranoside (IPTG).
   5831..5852    +  protein_bind   CAP binding site: CAP binding activates transcription in the presence of cAMP. E. coli catabolite activator protein
   5867..5897    +  promoter       lac promoter: promoter for the E. coli lac operon
   5905..5921    +  protein_bind   lac operator: The lac repressor binds to the lac operator to inhibit transcription in E. coli. This inhibition can be relieved by adding lactose or isopropyl-β-D-thiogalactopyranoside (IPTG). lac repressor encoded by lacI
   5966..5984    +  promoter       T3 promoter: promoter for bacteriophage T3 RNA polymerase
   5997..6       +  misc_feature   MCS (fragment) (across the origin): pBluescript multiple cloning site
