[The description below was written by a language model from this plasmid's Addgene catalogue record and pLannotate feature annotations shown in this document.]
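Description:
pMS2-YFP is a mammalian expression plasmid encoding a fluorescent, nuclear-targeted version of the bacteriophage MS2 coat protein, the RNA-binding half of the MS2 system for imaging RNA. The catalogue lists the backbone as pEGFP. However, the annotated 6,020-nt depositor sequence shows elements more typical of a pBluescript-type phagemid: T3 and T7 promoters, a lac promoter/operator with a lacZα fragment, a pBluescript multiple cloning site fragment and an f1 origin. It is propagated in E. coli through a high-copy ColE1/pUC origin and selected with ampicillin via β-lactamase. No mammalian selection marker is annotated.

The open reading frame consists of the MS2 coat protein fused at its C-terminus to EYFP, followed by the SV40 large T antigen nuclear localization signal. The catalogue also records an N-terminal HA tag, which the feature table does not annotate. The depositor notes a 14-amino-acid gap in the coat protein beginning at residue 67 relative to the reference sequence; the record does not explain its purpose. Expression is stated to be driven by the promoter of the large subunit of RNA polymerase II. This promoter is not annotated, but it presumably lies in the unannotated region upstream of the coding sequence. Downstream, a rabbit β-globin intron, a short β-globin exon fragment and the β-globin polyadenylation signal provide splicing and 3′ end processing.

In use, the fusion protein binds MS2 hairpin repeats engineered into a reporter transcript. The NLS keeps unbound protein in the nucleus, so cytoplasmic signal reflects labelled mRNA. The associated publication used this approach to track the movement of single mRNA molecules in living mammalian cells.
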