Addgene plasmid #27122: pMS2-YFP
Depositing lab: Robert Singer. Depositing organization: Albert Einstein College of Medicine. Publication: Single mRNA molecules demonstrate probabilistic movement in living mammalian cells. Fusco D, Accornero N, Lavoie B, Shenoy SM, Blanchard JM, Singer RH, Bertrand E. Curr Biol. 2003 Jan 21. 13(2):161-7. 10.1016/S0960-9822(02)01436-7 PubMed 12546792.
Backbone
  Vector backbone: pEGFP
  Vector type: Mammalian Expression
Growth in bacteria
  Bacterial resistance: Ampicillin, 100 μg/mL
  Growth temperature: 37°C
  Growth strain: DH5alpha
  Copy number: High Copy
Gene/Insert
  Gene/Insert name: MS2
  Species: bacteriophage MS2
  Tag / fusion protein: HA (N terminal on insert); EYFP (C terminal on insert); SV40 NLS (C terminal on insert)
  Cloning method: Restriction Enzyme; 5′ cloning site NheI (unknown if destroyed); 3′ cloning site BamHI (unknown if destroyed)
  Sequencing primers: 5′ M13_Rev
Terms and licenses: Academic/Nonprofit Terms; Industry Terms: Not Available to Industry
Depositor comments: Under the control of the promoter of the large subunit of RNA polymerase II There is a 14aa gap in the MS2 sequence starting at aa#67 when compared to GenBank ID: NP_040648.1.
How to cite: pMS2-YFP was a gift from Robert Singer (Addgene plasmid # 27122 ; http://n2t.net/addgene:27122 ; RRID:Addgene_27122)
