>Addgene plasmid #27122 | pMS2-YFP | addgene partial sequence | sequence record 132933 | Bglob-pA-R 5'-ttttggcagagggaaaaaga-3'
TGGCCACACCAGCCACCACCTTCTGATAGGCAGCCTGCACCTGAGGAGTGAATTCTTTGCCAAAATGATG
AGACAGCACAACAACCAGCACGTTGCCCAGGAGCTGTAGGAAAGAGAAGAAGGCATGAACATGGTTAGCA
GAGGGGCCCGGTTTGGACTCAGAGTATTTTATCCTCATCTCAAACAGTGTATATCATTGTAACCATAAAG
AGAAAGGCAGGATGATGACCAGGGTGTAGTTGTTTCTACCAATAAGAATATTTCCACGCCAGCCAGAATT
TATATGCAGAAATATTCTACCTTATCATTTAATTATAACAATTGTTCTCTAAAACTGTGCTGAAGTACAA
TATAATATACCCTGATTGCCTTGAAAAAAAAGTGATTAGAGAAAGTACTTACAATCTGACAAATAAACAA
AAGTGAATTTAAAAATTCGTTACAAATGCAAGCTAAAGTTTAACGAAAAAGTTACAGAAAATGAAAAGAA
AATAAGAGGAGACAATGGTTGTCAACAGAGTAGAAAGTGAAAGAAACAAAATTATCATGAGGGTCCATGG
TGATACAAGGGACATCTTCCCATTCTAAACAACACCCTGAAAACTTTGCCCCCTCCATATAACATGAATT
TTACAATAGCGAAAAAGAAAGAACAATCAAGGGTCCCCAAACTCACCCTGAAGTTCTCAGCTCTAGCTAG
TCAGCTGCCGGCGAGCTACTGCAGAATCGATTTATACCTTTCTCTTCTTTTTTGGCTTGTACAGCTCGTC
CATGCCGAGAGTGATCCCGGCGGCGGTCACGAACTCCAGCAGGACCATGTGATCGCGCTTCTCGTTGGGG
TCTTTGCTCAGGGCGGACTGGTAGCTCAGGTAGTGGTTGTCGGGCAGCAGCACGGGG
