>Addgene plasmid #27122 | pMS2-YFP | addgene partial sequence | sequence record 132934 | EGFP-N 5'-CGTCGCCGTCCAGCTCGACCAG-3'
CTCGCCCTTGCTCACCATGGTGGCGACCGGTGGATCCGCGTAGATGCCGGAGTTTGCTGCGATTGCTGAG
GGAATCGGGTTTCCATCTTTTAGGAGACCTTGCATTGCCTTAACAATAAGCTCGCAGTCGGAATTCGTGG
CGAAAATTGGAATGGTTAGTTCCATATTTAAGTACGAACGCCAGGCGCCTTTAGGCACCTCGACTTTGAT
GGTGTATTTGCGATTCTGCGCAGAGCTCTGACGAACGCTACAGGTTACTTTGTAAGCCTGTGAACGCGAG
TTAGAGCTGATCCATTCAGCGATCCCGTTAGCGAAGTTGCTTGGGGCGACAGTCACGTCGCCAGTTCCGC
CATTGTCGACGAGAACGAACTGAGTAAAGTTAGAAGCCATTTTAACGGCTAGCATATGGCGGCCTTCGAT
GGCGTAGTCGGGCACGTCGTAGGGGTAGCCCATGGTGGACTAGTGATCCTGAACGGCAGAGGTTACGGCA
GTTTGTCTCTCCCCCTTCCGGGAGCCACCTTCTTCTCCAACCGTCCCGGTCGCGCTCTCGGCGCTTCTGA
GGAGAGAACTGGCTGAGTGACGCCCTTTATAGATTCGCCCTTGTGTCCCGCCCCTTCCTTTCCCGCCCTC
CCTTGCGCTACGGGGCCGCCCGCACCGGCCTACACGGAGCGCGCGCGGCGGAGTTGTTGACGCTAGGGCT
CCGGCTCCCTGGTTGGGTGTTCTTTCTGACGCGACAGGAGGAGGAGAATGTTCCTGGTCCTGTCGTCCTC
CTTTCGGGTTTCCCGTGCACTCAAACCGAGGACTTACAGAACGGAGGATAAAGTTAGGCCATTTTTACTC
AGCTTCGGAGTTCAGGCTCATTTTCAGCTAAAGTCTCTCATTAGTATCCCCCC
