>Addgene plasmid #27122 | pMS2-YFP | addgene partial sequence | sequence record 133771 | Bglob-intron-R 5'-TTTGCCCCCTCCATATAACA-3'
ATCAAGGGTCCCCAAACTCACCCTGAAGTTCTCAGCTCTAGCTAGTCAGCTGCCGGCGAGCTACTGCAGA
ATCGATTTATACCTTTCTCTTCTTTTTTGGCTTGTACAGCTCGTCCATGCCGAGAGTGATCCCGGCGGCG
GTCACGAACTCCAGCAGGACCATGTGATCGCGCTTCTCGTTGGGGTCTTTGCTCAGGGCGGACTGGTAGC
TCAGGTAGTGGTTGTCGGGCAGCAGCACGGGGCCGTCGCCGATGGGGGTGTTCTGCTGGTAGTGGTCGGC
GAGCTGCACGCTGCCGTCCTCGATGTTGTGGCGGATCTTGAAGTTCACCTTGATGCCGTTCTTCTGCTTG
TCGGCCATGATATAGACGTTGTGGCTGTTGTAGTTGTACTCCAGCTTGTGCCCCAGGATGTTGCCGTCCT
CCTTGAAGTCGATGCCCTTCAGCTCGATGCGGTTCACCAGGGTGTCGCCCTCGAACTTCACCTCGGCGCG
GGTCTTGTAGTTGCCGTCGTCCTTGAAGAAGATGGTGCGCTCCTGGACGTAGCCTTCGGGCATGGCGGAC
TTGAAGAAGTCGTGCTGCTTCATGTGGTCGGGGTAGCGGGCGAAGCACTGCAGGCCGTAGCCGAAGGTGG
TCACGAGGGTGGGCCAGGGCACGGGCAGCTTGCCGGTGGTGCAGATGAACTTCAGGGTCAGCTTGCCGTA
GGTGGCATCGCCCTCGCCCTCGCCGGACACGCTGAACTTGTGGCCGTTTACGTCGCCGTCCAGCTCGACC
AGGATGGGCACCACCCCGGTGAACAGCTCCTCGCCCTTGCTCACCATGGTGGCGACCGGTGGATCCGCGT
AGATGCCGGAGTTTGCTGCGATTGCTGA
